>Addgene plasmid #142172 | TFORF2918 | addgene full sequence | sequence record 397711 | Addgene NGS Result
TTAATGTAGTCTTATGCAATACTCTTGTAGTCTTGCAACATGGTAACGATGAGTTAGCAACATGCCTTAC
AAGGAGAGAAAAAGCACCGTGCATGCCGATTGGTGGAAGTAAGGTGGTACGATCGTGCCTTATTAGGAAG
GCAACAGACGGGTCTGACATGGATTGGACGAACCACTGAATTGCCGCATTGCAGAGATATTGTATTTAAG
TGCCTAGCTCGATACATAAACGGGTCTCTCTGGTTAGACCAGATCTGAGCCTGGGAGCTCTCTGGCTAAC
TAGGGAACCCACTGCTTAAGCCTCAATAAAGCTTGCCTTGAGTGCTTCAAGTAGTGTGTGCCCGTCTGTT
GTGTGACTCTGGTAACTAGAGATCCCTCAGACCCTTTTAGTCAGTGTGGAAAATCTCTAGCAGTGGCGCC
CGAACAGGGACTTGAAAGCGAAAGGGAAACCAGAGGAGCTCTCTCGACGCAGGACTCGGCTTGCTGAAGC
GCGCACGGCAAGAGGCGAGGGGCGGCGACTGGTGAGTACGCCAAAAATTTTGACTAGCGGAGGCTAGAAG
GAGAGAGATGGGTGCGAGAGCGTCAGTATTAAGCGGGGGAGAATTAGATCGCGATGGGAAAAAATTCGGT
TAAGGCCAGGGGGAAAGAAAAAATATAAATTAAAACATATAGTATGGGCAAGCAGGGAGCTAGAACGATT
CGCAGTTAATCCTGGCCTGTTAGAAACATCAGAAGGCTGTAGACAAATACTGGGACAGCTACAACCATCC
CTTCAGACAGGATCAGAAGAACTTAGATCATTATATAATACAGTAGCAACCCTCTATTGTGTGCATCAAA
GGATAGAGATAAAAGACACCAAGGAAGCTTTAGACAAGATAGAGGAAGAGCAAAACAAAAGTAAGACCAC
CGCACAGCAAGCGGCCGCTGATCTTCAGACCTGGAGGAGGAGATATGAGGGACAATTGGAGAAGTGAATT
ATATAAATATAAAGTAGTAAAAATTGAACCATTAGGAGTAGCACCCACCAAGGCAAAGAGAAGAGTGGTG
CAGAGAGAAAAAAGAGCAGTGGGAATAGGAGCTTTGTTCCTTGGGTTCTTGGGAGCAGCAGGAAGCACTA
TGGGCGCAGCGTCAATGACGCTGACGGTACAGGCCAGACAATTATTGTCTGGTATAGTGCAGCAGCAGAA
CAATTTGCTGAGGGCTATTGAGGCGCAACAGCATCTGTTGCAACTCACAGTCTGGGGCATCAAGCAGCTC
CAGGCAAGAATCCTGGCTGTGGAAAGATACCTAAAGGATCAACAGCTCCTGGGGATTTGGGGTTGCTCTG
GAAAACTCATTTGCACCACTGCTGTGCCTTGGAATGCTAGTTGGAGTAATAAATCTCTGGAACAGATTTG
GAATCACACGACCTGGATGGAGTGGGACAGAGAAATTAACAATTACACAAGCTTAATACACTCCTTAATT
GAAGAATCGCAAAACCAGCAAGAAAAGAATGAACAAGAATTATTGGAATTAGATAAATGGGCAAGTTTGT
GGAATTGGTTTAACATAACAAATTGGCTGTGGTATATAAAATTATTCATAATGATAGTAGGAGGCTTGGT
AGGTTTAAGAATAGTTTTTGCTGTACTTTCTATAGTGAATAGAGTTAGGCAGGGATATTCACCATTATCG
TTTCAGACCCACCTCCCAACCCCGAGGGGACCCATGCATTGCATCTCAATTAGTCAGCAACCAGGTGTGG
AAAGTCCCCAGGCTCCCCAGCAGGCAGAAGTATGCAAAGCATGCGTCTCAATTAGTCAGCAACCATAGTC
CCGCCCCTAACTCCGCCCATCCCGCCCCTAACTCCGCCCAGTTCCGCCCATTCTCCGCCCCATGGCTGAC
TAATTTTTTTTATTTATGCAGAGGCCGAGGCCGCCTCGGCCTCTGAGCTATTCCAGAAGTAGTGAGGAGG
CTTTTTTGGAGGCCTAGGCTTTTGCAAAAAGCTTTCTAGAGGTACCACCGGAGCTTACCATGACCGAGTA
CAAGCCCACGGTGCGCCTCGCCACCCGCGACGACGTCCCCAGGGCCGTACGCACCCTCGCCGCCGCGTTC
GCCGACTACCCCGCCACGCGCCACACCGTCGATCCGGACCGCCACATCGAGCGGGTCACCGAGCTGCAAG
AACTCTTCCTCACGCGCGTCGGGCTCGACATCGGCAAGGTGTGGGTCGCGGACGACGGCGCCGCCGTGGC
GGTCTGGACCACGCCGGAGAGCGTCGAAGCGGGGGCGGTGTTCGCCGAGATCGGCCCGCGCATGGCCGAG
TTGAGCGGTTCCCGGCTGGCCGCGCAGCAACAGATGGAAGGCCTCCTGGCGCCGCACCGGCCCAAGGAGC
CCGCGTGGTTCCTGGCCACCGTCGGCGTCTCGCCCGACCACCAGGGCAAGGGTCTGGGCAGCGCCGTCGT
GCTCCCCGGAGTGGAGGCGGCCGAGCGCGCCGGGGTGCCCGCCTTCCTGGAGACCTCCGCGCCCCGCAAC
CTCCCCTTCTACGAGCGGCTCGGCTTCACCGTCACCGCCGACGTCGAGGTGCCCGAAGGACCGCGCACCT
GGTGCATGACCCGCAAGCCCGGTGCCAGTTAACGAATTCTAGATCTTGAGACAAATGGCAGTATTCATCC
ACAATTTTAAAAGAAAAGGGGGGATTGGGGGGTACAGTGCAGGGGAAAGAATAGTAGACATAATAGCAAC
AGACATACAAACTAAAGAATTACAAAAACAAATTACAAAAATTCAAAATTTTCGGGTTTATTACAGGGAC
AGCAGAGATCCACTTTGGCGCCGGCTCGAGGCCTGCAGGTGCAAAGATGGATAAAGTTTTAAACAGAGAG
GAATCTTTGCAGCTAATGGACCTTCTAGGTCTTGAAAGGAGTGGGAATTGGCTCCGGTGCCCGTCAGTGG
GCAGAGCGCACATCGCCCACAGTCCCCGAGAAGTTGGGGGGAGGGGTCGGCAATTGAACCGGTGCCTAGA
GAAGGTGGCGCGGGGTAAACTGGGAAAGTGATGTCGTGTACTGGCTCCGCCTTTTTCCCGAGGGTGGGGG
AGAACCGTATATAAGTGCAGTAGTCGCCGTGAACGTTCTTTTTCGCAACGGGTTTGCCGCCAGAACACAG
GTAAGTGCCGTGTGTGGTTCCCGCGGGCCTGGCCTCTTTACGGGTTATGGCCCTTGCGTGCCTTGAATTA
CTTCCACCTGGCTGCAGTACGTGATTCTTGATCCCGAGCTTCGGGTTGGAAGTGGGTGGGAGAGTTCGAG
GCCTTGCGCTTAAGGAGCCCCTTCGCCTCGTGCTTGAGTTGAGGCCTGGCCTGGGCGCTGGGGCCGCCGC
GTGCGAATCTGGTGGCACCTTCGCGCCTGTCTCGCTGCTTTCGATAAGTCTCTAGCCATTTAAAATTTTT
GATGACCTGCTGCGACGCTTTTTTTCTGGCAAGATAGTCTTGTAAATGCGGGCCAAGATCTGCACACTGG
TATTTCGGTTTTTGGGGCCGCGGGCGGCGACGGGGCCCGTGCGTCCCAGCGCACATGTTCGGCGAGGCGG
GGCCTGCGAGCGCGGCCACCGAGAATCGGACGGGGGTAGTCTCAAGCTGGCCGGCCTGCTCTGGTGCCTG
GCCTCGCGCCGCCGTGTATCGCCCCGCCCTGGGCGGCAAGGCTGGCCCGGTCGGCACCAGTTGCGTGAGC
GGAAAGATGGCCGCTTCCCGGCCCTGCTGCAGGGAGCTCAAAATGGAGGACGCGGCGCTCGGGAGAGCGG
GCGGGTGAGTCACCCACACAAAGGAAAAGGGCCTTTCCGTCCTCAGCCGTCGCTTCATGTGACTCCACGG
AGTACCGGGCGCCGTCCAGGCACCTCGATTAGTTCTCGAGCTTTTGGAGTACGTCGTCTTTAGGTTGGGG
GGAGGGGTTTTATGCGATGGAGTTTCCCCACACTGAGTGGGTGGAGACTGAAGTTAGGCCAGCTTGGCAC
TTGATGTAATTCTCCTTGGAATTTGCCCTTTTTGAGTTTGGATCTTGGTTCATTCTCAAGCCTCAGACAG
TGGTTCAAAGTTTTTTTCTTCCATTTCAGGTGTCGTGAGGCTAGCACCGCCACCATGATGTATTCTCCCA
TCTGTCTCACTCAGGATGAATTTCACCCATTCATCGAGGCACTTCTTCCACATGTCCGTGCAATTGCCTA
TACTTGGTTCAACCTGCAGGCTCGAAAACGCAAGTACTTTAAAAAGCATGAGAAGCGAATGTCAAAGGAT
GAAGAAAGAGCAGTCAAAGATGAGCTTCTCAGTGAAAAGCCTGAAATCAAACAGAAGTGGGCATCCAGGC
TCCTTGCCAAACTGCGCAAAGATATTCGCCAGGAGTATCGAGAGGACTTTGTGCTCACCGTGACTGGCAA
GAAGCACCCGTGCTGTGTCTTATCCAATCCCGACCAGAAGGGTAAGATTAGGAGAATCGACTGCCTGCGA
CAGGCAGACAAAGTCTGGCGTCTGGATCTAGTCATGGTGATCCTGTTCAAAGGCATCCCCTTGGAAAGTA
CCGATGGAGAGCGGCTCATGAAATCCCCACATTGCACAAACCCAGCACTTTGTGTCCAGCCACATCATAT
CACAGTATCAGTTAAGGAGCTTGATTTGTTTTTGGCATACTACGTGCAGGAGCAAGATTCTGGACAATCA
GGAAGTCCAAGCCACAATGATCCTGCCAAGAATCCTCCAGGTTACCTTGAGGATAGTTTTGTAAAATCTG
GAGTCTTCAATGTATCAGAACTTGTAAGAGTATCCAGAACGCCCATAACCCAGGGAACTGGAGTCAACTT
CCCAATTGGAGAAATCCCAAGCCAACCATACTATCATGACATGAACTCGGGGGTCAATCTTCAGAGGTCT
CTGTCTTCTCCACCAAGCAGCAAAAGACCCAAAACTATATCCATAGATGAAAATATGGAACCAAGTCCTA
CAGGAGACTTTTACCCCTCTCCAAGTTCACCAGCTGCTGGAAGTCGAACATGGCACGAAAGAGATCAAGA
TATGTCTTCTCCGACTACTATGAAGAAGCCTGAAAAGCCATTGTTCAGCTCTGCATCTCCACAGGATTCT
TCCCCAAGACTGAGCACTTTCCCCCAGCACCACCATCCCGGAATACCTGGAGTTGCACACAGTGTCATCT
CAACTCGAACTCCACCTCCACCTTCACCGTTGCCATTTCCAACACAAGCTATCCTTCCTCCAGCCCCATC
GAGCTACTTTTCTCATCCAACAATCAGATATCCTCCCCACCTGAATCCTCAGGATACTCTGAAGAACTAT
GTACCTTCTTATGACCCATCCAGTCCACAAACCAGCCAGCCTAACGGCAGTGGTCAAGTAGTAGGGAAAG
TGCCTGGCCATTTCACTCCTGTCTTGGCACCCTCTCCCCATCCCAGTGCAGTGCGACCTGTGACCCTGAG
CATGACAGATACTAAACCCATCACTACATCCACTGAAGCCTACACAGCCTCAGGCACATCTCAAGCCAAT
CGATATGTGGGACTAAGCCCAAGAGACCCATCCTTCCTACATCAGCAACAGTCCTGGTACCTGGGCTAGT
AATGAACTAGTCCGTAACTTGAAAGTATTTCGATTTCTTGGCTTTATATATCTTGTGGAAAGGACGAAGT
TCAAGGACTTTCCTAGTGGCCACGCGTTAAGTCGACAATCAACCTCTGGATTACAAAATTTGTGAAAGAT
TGACTGGTATTCTTAACTATGTTGCTCCTTTTACGCTATGTGGATACGCTGCTTTAATGCCTTTGTATCA
TGCTATTGCTTCCCGTATGGCTTTCATTTTCTCCTCCTTGTATAAATCCTGGTTGCTGTCTCTTTATGAG
GAGTTGTGGCCCGTTGTCAGGCAACGTGGCGTGGTGTGCACTGTGTTTGCTGACGCAACCCCCACTGGTT
GGGGCATTGCCACCACCTGTCAGCTCCTTTCCGGGACTTTCGCTTTCCCCCTCCCTATTGCCACGGCGGA
ACTCATCGCCGCCTGCCTTGCCCGCTGCTGGACAGGGGCTCGGCTGTTGGGCACTGACAATTCCGTGGTG
TTGTCGGGGAAATCATCGTCCTTTCCTTGGCTGCTCGCCTGTGTTGCCACCTGGATTCTGCGCGGGACGT
CCTTCTGCTACGTCCCTTCGGCCCTCAATCCAGCGGACCTTCCTTCCCGCGGCCTGCTGCCGGCTCTGCG
GCCTCTTCCGCGTCTTCGCCTTCGCCCTCAGACGAGTCGGATCTCCCTTTGGGCCGCCTCCCCGCGTCGA
CTTTAAGACCAATGACTTACAAGGCAGCTGTAGATCTTAGCCACTTTTTAAAAGAAAAGGGGGGACTGGA
AGGGCTAATTCACTCCCAACGAAGACAAGATCTGCTTTTTGCTTGTACTGGGTCTCTCTGGTTAGACCAG
ATCTGAGCCTGGGAGCTCTCTGGCTAACTAGGGAACCCACTGCTTAAGCCTCAATAAAGCTTGCCTTGAG
TGCTTCAAGTAGTGTGTGCCCGTCTGTTGTGTGACTCTGGTAACTAGAGATCCCTCAGACCCTTTTAGTC
AGTGTGGAAAATCTCTAGCAGTACGTATAGTAGTTCATGTCATCTTATTATTCAGTATTTATAACTTGCA
AAGAAATGAATATCAGAGAGTGAGAGGAACTTGTTTATTGCAGCTTATAATGGTTACAAATAAAGCAATA
GCATCACAAATTTCACAAATAAAGCATTTTTTTCACTGCATTCTAGTTGTGGTTTGTCCAAACTCATCAA
TGTATCTTATCATGTCTGGCTCTAGCTATCCCGCCCCTAACTCCGCCCATCCCGCCCCTAACTCCGCCCA
GTTCCGCCCATTCTCCGCCCCATGGCTGACTAATTTTTTTTATTTATGCAGAGGCCGAGGCCGCCTCGGC
CTCTGAGCTATTCCAGAAGTAGTGAGGAGGCTTTTTTGGAGGCCTAGGGACGTACCCAATTCGCCCTATA
GTGAGTCGTATTACGCGCGCTCACTGGCCGTCGTTTTACAACGTCGTGACTGGGAAAACCCTGGCGTTAC
CCAACTTAATCGCCTTGCAGCACATCCCCCTTTCGCCAGCTGGCGTAATAGCGAAGAGGCCCGCACCGAT
CGCCCTTCCCAACAGTTGCGCAGCCTGAATGGCGAATGGG
[124 nt withheld, positions 7181-7304]
C
[91 nt withheld, positions 7306-7396]
A
[49 nt withheld, positions 7398-7446]
CCTTTGACGTTGGAGTCCACGTTCTTT
[37 nt withheld, positions 7474-7510]
ACCCTATCTCGGTCTATTCTTTTGATTTATAAGGGATTTTGCCGATTTCGGCCTATTGGTTAAAAAATGA
GCTGATTTAACAAAAATTTAACGCGAATTTTAACAAAATATTAACGCTTACAATTTAGGTGGCACTTTTC
GGGGAAATGTGCGCGGAACCCCTATTTGTTTATTTTTCTAAATACATTCAAATATGTATCCGCTCATGAG
ACAATAACCCTGATAAATGCTTCAATAATATTGAAAAAGGAAGAGTATGAGTATTCAACATTTCCGTGTC
GCCCTTATTCCCTTTTTTGCGGCATTTTGCCTTCCTGTTTTTGCTCACCCAGAAACGCTGGTGAAAGTAA
AAGATGCTGAAGATCAGTTGGGTGCACGAGTGGGTTACATCGAACTGGATCTCAACAGCGGTAAGATCCT
TGAGAGTTTTCGCCCCGAAGAACGTTTTCCAATGATGAGCACTTTTAAAGTTCTGCTATGTGGCGCGGTA
TTATCCCGTATTGACGCCGGGCAAGAGCAACTCGGTCGCCGCATACACTATTCTCAGAATGACTTGGTTG
AGTACTCACCAGTCACAGAAAAGCATCTTACGGATGGCATGACAGTAAGAGAATTATGCAGTGCTGCCAT
AACCATGAGTGATAACACTGCGGCCAACTTACTTCTGACAACGATCGGAGGACCGAAGGAGCTAACCGCT
TTTTTGCACAACATGGGGGATCATGTAACTCGCCTTGATCGTTGGGAACCGGAGCTGAATGAAGCCATAC
CAAACGACGAGCGTGACACCACGATGCCTGTAGCAATGGCAACAACGTTGCGCAAACTATTAACTGGCGA
ACTACTTACTCTAGCTTCCCGGCAACAATTAATAGACTGGATGGAGGCGGATAAAGTTGCAGGACCACTT
CTGCGCTCGGCCCTTCCGGCTGGCTGGTTTATTGCTGATAAATCTGGAGCCGGTGAGCGTGGGTCTCGCG
GTATCATTGCAGCACTGGGGCCAGATGGTAAGCCCTCCCGTATCGTAGTTATCTACACGACGGGGAGTCA
GGCAACTATGGATGAACGAAATAGACAGATCGCTGAGATAGGTGCCTCACTGATTAAGCATTGGTAACTG
TCAGACCAAGTTTACTCATATATACTTTAGATTGATTTAAAACTTCATTTTTAATTTAAAAGGATCTAGG
TGAAGATCCTTTTTGATAATCTCATGACCAAAATCCCTTAACGTGAGTTTTCGTTCCACTGAGCGTCAGA
CCCCGTAGAAAAGATCAAAGGATCTTCTTGAGATCCTTTTTTTCTGCGCGTAATCTGCTGCTTGCAAACA
AAAAAACCACCGCTACCAGCGGTGGTTTGTTTGCCGGATCAAGAGCTACCAACTCTTTTTCCGAAGGTAA
CTGGCTTCAGCAGAGCGCAGATACCAAATACTGTTCTTCTAGTGTAGCCGTAGTTAGGCCACCACTTCAA
GAACTCTGTAGCACCGCCTACATACCTCGCTCTGCTAATCCTGTTACCAGTGGCTGCTGCCAGTGGCGAT
AAGTCGTGTCTTACCGGGTTGGACTCAAGACGATAGTTACCGGATAAGGCGCAGCGGTCGGGCTGAACGG
GGGGTTCGTGCACACAGCCCAGCTTGGAGCGAACGACCTACACCGAACTGAGATACCTACAGCGTGAGCT
ATGAGAAAGCGCCACGCTTCCCGAAGGGAGAAAGGCGGACAGGTATCCGGTAAGCGGCAGGGTCGGAACA
GGAGAGCGCACGAGGGAGCTTCCAGGGGGAAACGCCTGGTATCTTTATAGTCCTGTCGGGTTTCGCCACC
TCTGACTTGAGCGTCGATTTTTGTGATGCTCGTCAGGGGGGCGGAGCCTATGGAAAAACGCCAGCAACGC
GGCCTTTTTACGGTTCCTGGCCTTTTGCTGGCCTTTTGCTCACATGTTCTTTCCTGCGTTATCCCCTGAT
TCTGTGGATAACCGTATTACCGCCTTTGAGTGAGCTGATACCGCTCGCCGCAGCCGAACGACCGAGCGCA
GCGAGTCAGTGAGCGAGGAAGCGGAAGAGCGCCCAATACGCAAACCGCCTCTCCCCGCGCGTTGGCCGAT
TCATTAATGCAGCTGGCACGACAGGTTTCCCGACTGGAAAGCGGGCAGTGAGCGCAACGCAATTAATGTG
AGTTAGCTCACTCATTAGGCACCCCAGGCTTTACACTTTATGCTTCCGGCTCGTATGTTGTGTGGAATTG
TGAGCGGATAACAATTTCACACAGGAAACAGCTATGACCATGATTACGCCAAGCGCGCAATTAACCCTCA
CTAAAGGGAACAAAAGCTGGAGCTGCAAGC
Features (pLannotate 1.2.2; 31 found; start..end, strand, type, name):
      5..231     +  promoter       RSV promoter: Rous sarcoma virus enhancer/promoter
    232..412     +  LTR            5' LTR (truncated): truncated 5' long terminal repeat (LTR) from HIV-1
    459..584     +  misc_feature   HIV-1 Ψ: packaging signal of human immunodeficiency virus type 1
    568..931     +  CDS            HIV-1 gag (fragment): gag protein from human immunodeficiency virus 1; gag
   1077..1310    +  misc_feature   RRE: The Rev response element (RRE) of HIV-1 allows for Rev-dependent mRNA export from the nucleus to the cytoplasm.
   1687..1713    +  CDS            Rev (fragment): human immunodeficiency virus 1 (HIV-1) Rev protein; rev; enhances nuclear export of unspliced and incompletely spliced viral mRNAs
   1720..1743    +  promoter       SV40 promoter (fragment): SV40 early promoter
   1744..1815    +  promoter       SV40 promoter (fragment): SV40 enhancer and early promoter
   1839..1974    +  rep_origin     SV40 ori: SV40 origin of replication
   2020..2616    +  CDS            PuroR (fragment): puromycin N-acetyltransferase; pac from Streptomyces; confers resistance to puromycin
   2665..2782    +  misc_feature   cPPT/CTS: central polypurine tract and central termination sequence of HIV-1
   2847..2913    +  CDS            small t antigen (fragment): SV40 (simian virus 40) small t antigen
   2920..4098    +  promoter       EF-1α promoter: strong constitutive promoter for human elongation factor EF-1α
   4115..5581    +  CDS            NFIB (fragment): NFIB_CHICK - Also known as NFI-B. Experimental evidence at protein level: Swiss-Prot protein existence level 1. Recognizes and binds the palindromic sequence 5'- TTGGCNNNNNGCCAA-3' present in viral and cellular promoters and in the origin of replication of adenovirus type 2. These proteins are individually capable of activating transcription and replication. From Gallus gallus (Chicken).
   5612..5665    +  promoter       U6 promoter (fragment): RNA polymerase III promoter for human U6 snRNA
   5707..6295    +  misc_feature   WPRE: woodchuck hepatitis virus posttranscriptional regulatory element
   6346..6365    +  misc_feature   cPPT/CTS (fragment): central polypurine tract and central termination sequence of HIV-1
   6367..6600    +  LTR            3' LTR (ΔU3): self-inactivating 3' long terminal repeat (LTR) from HIV-1
   6678..6799    +  polyA_signal   SV40 poly(A) signal: SV40 polyadenylation signal
   6839..6974    +  rep_origin     SV40 ori: SV40 origin of replication
   6995..7013    -  promoter       T7 promoter: promoter for bacteriophage T7 RNA polymerase
   7021..7176    +  CDS            lacZα (fragment): LacZα fragment of β-galactosidase; lacZ fragment
   7181..7609    +  rep_origin     f1 ori (sequence partly withheld): f1 bacteriophage origin of replication; arrow indicates direction of (+) strand synthesis
   7662..7766    +  promoter       AmpR promoter: bla
   7767..8627    +  CDS            AmpR: β-lactamase; bla; confers resistance to ampicillin, carbenicillin, and related antibiotics
   8798..9386    +  rep_origin     ori: high-copy-number ColE1/pMB1/pBR322/pUC origin of replication
   9569..9661    +  CDS            lacI (fragment): lac repressor; lacI; The lac repressor binds to the lac operator to inhibit transcription in E. coli. This inhibition can be relieved by adding lactose or isopropyl-β-D-thiogalactopyranoside (IPTG).
   9674..9695    +  protein_bind   CAP binding site: CAP binding activates transcription in the presence of cAMP. E. coli catabolite activator protein
   9710..9740    +  promoter       lac promoter: promoter for the E. coli lac operon
   9748..9764    +  protein_bind   lac operator: The lac repressor binds to the lac operator to inhibit transcription in E. coli. This inhibition can be relieved by adding lactose or isopropyl-β-D-thiogalactopyranoside (IPTG). lac repressor encoded by lacI
   9809..9827    +  promoter       T3 promoter: promoter for bacteriophage T3 RNA polymerase
