[The description below was written by a language model from this plasmid's Addgene catalogue record and pLannotate feature annotations shown in this document.]
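Description:
TFORF2918 is a third-generation-style, self-inactivating lentiviral expression plasmid built on the pLX_TRC317 backbone and carrying a human NFIB (nuclear factor I B) open reading frame. It belongs to a barcoded transcription factor ORF collection. It is maintained in E. coli through a high-copy ColE1/pUC-type origin with ampicillin resistance (bla), and the backbone also contains an f1 origin and remnants of a lac/lacZα cloning region flanked by T7 and T3 promoters. The depositor notes that the plasmid can recombine during propagation, as is common for LTR-containing vectors.

The viral genome is transcribed from an RSV promoter fused to a truncated HIV-1 5' LTR. It includes the Ψ packaging signal with a gag fragment, the Rev response element for nuclear export of the full-length RNA, a cPPT/CTS element, and a ΔU3 3' LTR that inactivates LTR promoter activity after integration, followed by an SV40 polyadenylation signal. Two expression units sit within the provirus. An SV40 early promoter drives puromycin N-acetyltransferase for selection of transduced mammalian cells, and a strong constitutive EF-1α promoter drives the NFIB ORF, with a downstream WPRE to enhance transcript stability and expression. The annotation tool matched the ORF to the chicken NFIB orthologue, but the catalogue records it as a synthesized human sequence. The unique 24-bp barcode described for the collection is not annotated in the feature table; a short fragment matched to U6 promoter sequence lies between the ORF and the WPRE. The construct is intended for overexpressing NFIB, alone or in pooled screens where barcode sequencing identifies the transcription factor each cell received, for example in directed differentiation studies.
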