Addgene plasmid #142172: TFORF2918
Purpose: Lentiviral vector for overexpressing transcription factor ORFs with unique 24-bp barcodes. Barcodes facilitate identification of transcription factors in pooled screens.
Depositing lab: Feng Zhang. Depositing organization: Broad Institute. Publication: A transcription factor atlas of directed differentiation. Joung J, Ma S, Tay T, Geiger-Schuller KR, Kirchgatterer PC, Verdine VK, Guo B, Arias-Garcia MA, Allen WE, Singh A, Kuksenko O, Abudayyeh OO, Gootenberg JS, Fu Z, Macrae RK, Buenrostro JD, Regev A, Zhang F. Cell. 2023 Jan 5;186(1):209-229.e26. doi: 10.1016/j.cell.2022.11.026. PubMed 36608654.
Backbone
  Vector backbone: pLX_TRC317
  Backbone manufacturer: Broad Institute Genetic Perturbation Platform
  Backbone size w/o insert (bp): 8264
  Vector type: Mammalian Expression, Lentiviral
  Selectable markers: Puromycin
Growth in bacteria
  Bacterial resistance: Ampicillin, 100 μg/mL
  Growth temperature: 37°C
  Growth strain: NEB Stable
  Copy number: High Copy
Gene/Insert
  Gene/Insert name: NFIB
  Species: H. sapiens (human)
  Insert size (bp): 1586
  Entrez Gene: NFIB (a.k.a. CTF, HMGIC/NFIB, MACID, NF-I/B, NF1-B, NFI-B, NFI-RED, NFIB2, NFIB3)
  Promoter: EF1a
  Cloning method: Unknown
  Sequencing primers: 5′ GGGTGGAGACTGAAGTTAGGCCAG; 3′ CACATAGCGTAAAAGGAGCAACATAG
Terms and licenses: Academic/Nonprofit Terms; Industry Terms: Not Available to Industry
Depositor comments: NM_001190737,ENST00000380953 . The transcription factor ORF portion of this plasmid was synthesized by Genewiz. Please test multiple small colonies in case of plasmid recombination. To make this collection available in a timely manner, a portion of this collection was not fully sequenced by Addgene. If an Addgene verified full plasmid sequence is not available, please contact us prior to placing an order to request the full sequence.
How to cite: TFORF2918 was a gift from Feng Zhang (Addgene plasmid # 142172 ; http://n2t.net/addgene:142172 ; RRID:Addgene_142172)
