>Addgene plasmid #142172 | TFORF2918 | depositor partial sequence | sequence record 278654 | Insert
ACCGCCACCATGATGTATTCTCCCATCTGTCTCACTCAGGATGAATTTCACCCATTCATCGAGGCACTTC
TTCCACATGTCCGTGCAATTGCCTATACTTGGTTCAACCTGCAGGCTCGAAAACGCAAGTACTTTAAAAA
GCATGAGAAGCGAATGTCAAAGGATGAAGAAAGAGCAGTCAAAGATGAGCTTCTCAGTGAAAAGCCTGAA
ATCAAACAGAAGTGGGCATCCAGGCTCCTTGCCAAACTGCGCAAAGATATTCGCCAGGAGTATCGAGAGG
ACTTTGTGCTCACCGTGACTGGCAAGAAGCACCCGTGCTGTGTCTTATCCAATCCCGACCAGAAGGGTAA
GATTAGGAGAATCGACTGCCTGCGACAGGCAGACAAAGTCTGGCGTCTGGATCTAGTCATGGTGATCCTG
TTCAAAGGCATCCCCTTGGAAAGTACCGATGGAGAGCGGCTCATGAAATCCCCACATTGCACAAACCCAG
CACTTTGTGTCCAGCCACATCATATCACAGTATCAGTTAAGGAGCTTGATTTGTTTTTGGCATACTACGT
GCAGGAGCAAGATTCTGGACAATCAGGAAGTCCAAGCCACAATGATCCTGCCAAGAATCCTCCAGGTTAC
CTTGAGGATAGTTTTGTAAAATCTGGAGTCTTCAATGTATCAGAACTTGTAAGAGTATCCAGAACGCCCA
TAACCCAGGGAACTGGAGTCAACTTCCCAATTGGAGAAATCCCAAGCCAACCATACTATCATGACATGAA
CTCGGGGGTCAATCTTCAGAGGTCTCTGTCTTCTCCACCAAGCAGCAAAAGACCCAAAACTATATCCATA
GATGAAAATATGGAACCAAGTCCTACAGGAGACTTTTACCCCTCTCCAAGTTCACCAGCTGCTGGAAGTC
GAACATGGCACGAAAGAGATCAAGATATGTCTTCTCCGACTACTATGAAGAAGCCTGAAAAGCCATTGTT
CAGCTCTGCATCTCCACAGGATTCTTCCCCAAGACTGAGCACTTTCCCCCAGCACCACCATCCCGGAATA
CCTGGAGTTGCACACAGTGTCATCTCAACTCGAACTCCACCTCCACCTTCACCGTTGCCATTTCCAACAC
AAGCTATCCTTCCTCCAGCCCCATCGAGCTACTTTTCTCATCCAACAATCAGATATCCTCCCCACCTGAA
TCCTCAGGATACTCTGAAGAACTATGTACCTTCTTATGACCCATCCAGTCCACAAACCAGCCAGCCTAAC
GGCAGTGGTCAAGTAGTAGGGAAAGTGCCTGGCCATTTCACTCCTGTCTTGGCACCCTCTCCCCATCCCA
GTGCAGTGCGACCTGTGACCCTGAGCATGACAGATACTAAACCCATCACTACATCCACTGAAGCCTACAC
AGCCTCAGGCACATCTCAAGCCAATCGATATGTGGGACTAAGCCCAAGAGACCCATCCTTCCTACATCAG
CAACAGTCCTGGTACCTGGGCTAGTAATGAACTAGTCCGTAACTTGAAAGTATTTCGATTTCTTGGCTTT
ATATATCTTGTGGAAAGGACGAAGTTCAAGGACTTTCCTAGTGGCC
