>Addgene plasmid #142172 | TFORF2918 | depositor partial sequence | sequence record 278655 | Barcode
AGTTCAAGGACTTTCCTAGTGGCC
